Addgene plasmid #167798: MAC_N_SP7
Purpose: Expresses SP7 in mammalian cells
Depositing lab: Markku Varjosalo. Depositing organization: University of Helsinki. Publication: Human transcription factor protein interaction networks. Goos H, Kinnunen M, Salokas K, Tan Z, Liu X, Yadav L, Zhang Q, Wei GH, Varjosalo M. Nat Commun. 2022 Feb 9;13(1):766. doi: 10.1038/s41467-022-28341-5. PubMed 35140242.
Backbone
  Vector backbone: MAC-tag-N (#108078)
  Vector type: Mammalian Expression
  Selectable markers: Hygromycin
Growth in bacteria
  Bacterial resistance: Ampicillin, 100 μg/mL
  Growth temperature: 37°C
  Growth strain: DH5alpha
  Copy number: High Copy
Gene/Insert
  Gene/Insert name: SP7 (alt names: Uniprot Q8TDD2; ENSG00000170374)
  Species: H. sapiens (human)
  Mutation: no mutations
  Entrez Gene: SP7 (a.k.a. OI11, OI12, OSX, osterix)
  Tag / fusion protein: MAC (N terminal on backbone)
  Cloning method: Gateway Cloning
Terms and licenses: Academic/Nonprofit Terms; Industry Terms: Not Available to Industry
How to cite: MAC_N_SP7 was a gift from Markku Varjosalo (Addgene plasmid # 167798 ; http://n2t.net/addgene:167798 ; RRID:Addgene_167798)
