[The description below was written by a language model from this plasmid's Addgene catalogue record and pLannotate feature annotations shown in this document.]
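Description:
MAC_N_SP7 is a mammalian expression plasmid of about 7.6 kb that encodes human SP7 (osterix, OSX), a transcriptional activator essential for osteoblast differentiation, fused at its N terminus to the MAC tag. It was made by Gateway cloning into the MAC-tag-N backbone, and the unmutated SP7 open reading frame sits between attB1 and attB2 recombination sites. In bacteria the plasmid is maintained at high copy through a ColE1/pUC-type origin and is selected with ampicillin via the β-lactamase gene. Fragments of an f1 origin, lac regulatory elements and a pBR322 bom region are backbone remnants.

Expression is driven by the CMV immediate early enhancer and promoter. Short tet operator-like fragments are annotated directly downstream, suggesting a tetracycline-regulatable CMV/TetO arrangement that would be repressed in cells expressing the Tet repressor, although the record does not state this explicitly. The annotated tag region comprises an E. coli BirA-derived biotin ligase coding sequence, an HA epitope fragment and two Strep-Tag II fragments, all upstream of attB1 and SP7, and the transcript ends at a bGH polyadenylation signal. This combination allows proximity-dependent biotinylation of neighbouring proteins and Strep-Tactin affinity purification of complexes from the same construct, with HA available for detection.

Downstream, an FRT site immediately precedes a hygromycin resistance gene that has an SV40 polyadenylation signal but no complete annotated promoter. This layout is typical of FLP-mediated integration into a genomic FRT site, where correct insertion activates hygromycin resistance and yields stable isogenic lines. The plasmid belongs to a collection built to map protein interaction networks of human transcription factors.
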