Features (pLannotate 1.2.2; 27 found; start..end, strand, type, name):
      1..380     +  enhancer       CMV enhancer: human cytomegalovirus immediate early enhancer
    381..584     +  promoter       CMV promoter: human cytomegalovirus (CMV) immediate early promoter
    586..605     +  promoter       PLtetO-1 promoter (fragment): modified phage lambda PL promoter with tet operator sites (Lutz and Bujard, 1997)
    607..626     +  promoter       PLtetO-1 promoter (fragment): modified phage lambda PL promoter with tet operator sites (Lutz and Bujard, 1997)
    634..667     +  promoter       TRE3GV promoter (fragment): 3rd-generation Tet-responsive promoter that can be activated by binding of Tet-On® 3G, optimized for retroviral and lentiviral vectors
    827..1789    +  CDS            birA: BIRA_ECOLI - Also known as bioR, dhbB. Experimental evidence at protein level: Swiss-Prot protein existence level 1. Acts both as a biotin--[acetyl-CoA-carboxylase] ligase and a biotin-operon repressor. In the presence of ATP, BirA activates biotin to form the BirA-biotinyl-5'-adenylate (BirA-bio-5'-AMP or holoBirA) complex. HoloBirA can either transfer the biotinyl moiety to the biotin carboxyl carrier protein (BCCP) subunit of acetyl-CoA carboxylase, or bind to the biotin operator site and inhibit transcription of the operon. From Escherichia coli (strain K12).
   1790..1815    +  CDS            3xHA (fragment): three tandem HA epitope tags
   1847..1866    +  CDS            Strep-Tag II (fragment): peptide that binds Strep-Tactin®, an engineered form of streptavidin
   1907..1929    +  CDS            Strep-Tag II (fragment): peptide that binds Strep-Tactin®, an engineered form of streptavidin
   1943..1967    +  protein_bind   attB1: mutant version of attB; recombination site for the Gateway® BP reaction BP Clonase™
   1973..3265    +  CDS            SP7: SP7_HUMAN - Also known as OSX. Experimental evidence at protein level: Swiss-Prot protein existence level 1. Transcriptional activator essential for osteoblast differentiation (PubMed:23457570). Binds to SP1 and EKLF consensus sequences and to other G/C-rich sequences (By similarity). From Homo sapiens (Human).
   3270..3294    -  protein_bind   attB2: mutant version of attB; recombination site for the Gateway® BP reaction BP Clonase™
   3338..3562    +  polyA_signal   bGH poly(A) signal: bovine growth hormone polyadenylation signal
   3566..3587    +  promoter       SV40 promoter (fragment): SV40 enhancer and early promoter
   3608..3841    +  rep_origin     f1 ori (fragment) (sequence partly withheld): f1 bacteriophage origin of replication; arrow indicates direction of (+) strand synthesis
   3846..3893    +  protein_bind   FRT: FLP-mediated recombination occurs in the 8-bp core sequence TCTAGAAA (Turan and Bode, 2011). FLP recombinase from the Saccharomyces cerevisiae 2μ plasmid
   3901..4923    +  CDS            HygR: aminoglycoside phosphotransferase from E. coli; aph(4)-Ia; confers resistance to hygromycin
   4933..5058    +  CDS            ble (fragment): BLE_KLEPN - Experimental evidence at protein level: Swiss-Prot protein existence level 1. Binding protein with a strong affinity to the bleomycin family of antibiotics. Binds to CL990; an antimitotic-antibiotic compound. From Klebsiella pneumoniae.
   5053..5174    +  polyA_signal   SV40 poly(A) signal: SV40 polyadenylation signal
   5247..5263    -  protein_bind   lac operator: The lac repressor binds to the lac operator to inhibit transcription in E. coli. This inhibition can be relieved by adding lactose or isopropyl-β-D-thiogalactopyranoside (IPTG). lac repressor encoded by lacI
   5271..5301    -  promoter       lac promoter: promoter for the E. coli lac operon
   5316..5337    -  protein_bind   CAP binding site: CAP binding activates transcription in the presence of cAMP. E. coli catabolite activator protein
   5350..5442    -  CDS            lacI (fragment): lac repressor; lacI; The lac repressor binds to the lac operator to inhibit transcription in E. coli. This inhibition can be relieved by adding lactose or isopropyl-β-D-thiogalactopyranoside (IPTG).
   5625..6213    -  rep_origin     ori: high-copy-number ColE1/pMB1/pBR322/pUC origin of replication
   6384..7244    -  CDS            AmpR: β-lactamase; bla; confers resistance to ampicillin, carbenicillin, and related antibiotics
   7245..7349    -  promoter       AmpR promoter: bla
   7408..7460    -  misc_feature   bom (fragment): basis of mobility region from pBR322
>Addgene plasmid #167798 | MAC_N_SP7 | addgene full sequence | sequence record 337726 | Addgene NGS Result
GACATTGATTATTGACTAGTTATTAATAGTAATCAATTACGGGGTCATTAGTTCATAGCCCATATATGGA
GTTCCGCGTTACATAACTTACGGTAAATGGCCCGCCTGGCTGACCGCCCAACGACCCCCGCCCATTGACG
TCAATAATGACGTATGTTCCCATAGTAACGCCAATAGGGACTTTCCATTGACGTCAATGGGTGGAGTATT
TACGGTAAACTGCCCACTTGGCAGTACATCAAGTGTATCATATGCCAAGTACGCCCCCTATTGACGTCAA
TGACGGTAAATGGCCCGCCTGGCATTATGCCCAGTACATGACCTTATGGGACTTTCCTACTTGGCAGTAC
ATCTACGTATTAGTCATCGCTATTACCATGGTGATGCGGTTTTGGCAGTACATCAATGGGCGTGGATAGC
GGTTTGACTCACGGGGATTTCCAAGTCTCCACCCCATTGACGTCAATGGGAGTTTGTTTTGGCACCAAAA
TCAACGGGACTTTCCAAAATGTCGTAACAACTCCGCCCCATTGACGCAAATGGGCGGTAGGCGTGTACGG
TGGGAGGTCTATATAAGCAGAGCTCTCCCTATCAGTGATAGAGATCTCCCTATCAGTGATAGAGATCGTC
GACGAGCTCGTTTAGTGAACCGTCAGATCGCCTGGAGACGCCATCCACGCTGTTTTGACCTCCATAGAAG
ACACCGGGACCGATCCAGCCTCCGGACTCTAGCGTTTAAACTTAAGCTTGGTACCGAGCTCGGATCCACT
AGTCCAGTGTGGTGGAATTCTGCAGATATCCAGCACAGTGGCGGCCGCTCGAGACCATGAAGGACAACAC
CGTGCCCCTGAAGCTGATCGCCCTGCTGGCCAACGGCGAGTTCCACTCTGGCGAGCAGCTGGGCGAGACA
CTGGGCATGAGCAGAGCCGCCATCAACAAGCACATCCAGACCCTGCGGGACTGGGGCGTGGACGTGTTCA
CAGTGCCCGGCAAGGGCTACAGCCTGCCCGAGCCCATCCAGCTGCTGAACGCCAAGCAGATCCTGGGCCA
GCTGGATGGCGGATCTGTGGCCGTGCTGCCCGTGATCGACAGCACCAACCAGTATCTGCTCGACCGGATC
GGCGAGCTGAAGTCCGGCGACGCCTGTATCGCCGAGTACCAGCAGGCCGGCAGAGGCGGCAGGGGCAGAA
AGTGGTTCAGCCCCTTCGGCGCCAACCTGTACCTGAGCATGTTCTGGAGACTGGAACAGGGCCCAGCCGC
CGCTATTGGCCTGAGCCTGGTCATCGGCATCGTGATGGCCGAGGTGCTGCGGAAGCTGGGCGCCGACAAA
GTGCGCGTGAAGTGGCCCAACGACCTGTATCTGCAGGACCGGAAGCTGGCCGGCATCCTGGTGGAACTGA
CCGGCAAAACAGGCGACGCCGCCCAGATCGTGATCGGCGCTGGCATCAACATGGCCATGCGGCGGGTGGA
AGAGAGCGTGGTCAACCAGGGCTGGATCACCCTGCAGGAAGCCGGCATCAACCTGGACCGGAACACCCTG
GCCGCCATGCTGATCAGAGAGCTGAGAGCCGCCCTGGAACTGTTCGAGCAGGAAGGCCTGGCCCCCTACC
TGAGCAGATGGGAGAAGCTGGACAACTTCATCAACCGGCCCGTGAAACTGATCATCGGCGACAAAGAGAT
CTTCGGCATCAGCCGGGGCATCGACAAGCAGGGGGCCCTGCTCCTGGAACAGGACGGCATCATCAAGCCC
TGGATGGGCGGCGAGATCAGCCTGCGGAGCGCCGAGAAGTACCCATACGATGTTCCTGACTATGCCGGTA
CCGAGCTCGGATCCACCATGGCTAGCTGGAGCCACCCGCAGTTCGAGAAAGGTGGAGGTTCCGGAGGTGG
ATCGGGAGGTGGATCGTGGAGCCACCCGCAGTTCGAAAAAGCGGCCGATATCACAAGTTTGTACAAAAAA
GCAGGCTCCACCATGGCGTCCTCCCTGCTTGAGGAGGAAGTTCACTATGGCTCCAGTCCCCTGGCCATGC
TGACGGCAGCGTGCAGCAAATTTGGTGGCTCTAGCCCTCTGCGGGACTCAACAACTCTGGGCAAAGCAGG
CACAAAGAAGCCGTACTCTGTGGGCAGTGACCTTTCAGCCTCCAAAACCATGGGGGATGCTTATCCAGCC
CCCTTTACAAGCACTAATGGGCTCCTTTCACCTGCAGGCAGTCCTCCAGCACCCACCTCAGGCTATGCTA
ATGATTACCCTCCCTTTTCCCACTCATTCCCTGGGCCCACAGGCACCCAGGACCCTGGGCTACTAGTGCC
CAAGGGGCACAGCTCTTCTGACTGTCTGCCCAGTGTCTACACCTCTCTGGACATGACACACCCCTATGGC
TCCTGGTACAAGGCAGGCATCCATGCAGGCATTTCACCAGGCCCAGGCAACACTCCTACTCCATGGTGGG
ATATGCACCCTGGAGGCAACTGGCTAGGTGGTGGGCAGGGCCAGGGTGATGGGCTGCAAGGGACACTGCC
CACAGGTCCAGCTCAGCCTCCACTGAACCCCCAGCTGCCCACCTACCCATCTGACTTTGCTCCCCTTAAT
CCAGCCCCCTACCCAGCTCCCCACCTCTTGCAACCAGGGCCCCAGCATGTCTTGCCCCAAGATGTCTATA
AACCCAAGGCAGTGGGAAATAGTGGGCAGCTAGAAGGGAGTGGTGGAGCCAAACCCCCACGGGGTGCAAG
CACTGGGGGTAGTGGTGGATATGGGGGCAGTGGGGCAGGGCGCTCCTCCTGCGACTGCCCTAATTGCCAG
GAGCTAGAGCGGCTGGGAGCAGCAGCGGCTGGGCTGCGGAAGAAGCCCATCCACAGCTGCCACATCCCTG
GCTGCGGCAAGGTGTATGGCAAGGCTTCGCACCTGAAGGCCCACTTGCGCTGGCACACAGGCGAGAGGCC
CTTCGTCTGCAACTGGCTCTTCTGCGGCAAGAGGTTCACTCGTTCGGATGAGCTGGAGCGTCATGTGCGC
ACTCACACCCGGGAGAAGAAGTTCACCTGCCTGCTCTGCTCCAAGCGCTTTACCCGAAGTGACCACCTGA
GCAAACACCAGCGCACCCACGGAGAACCAGGCCCGGGTCCCCCTCCCAGTGGCCCCAAGGAGCTGGGGGA
GGGCCGCAGCACGGGGGAAGAGGAGGCCAGTCAGACGCCCCGACCTTCTGCCTCGCCAGCAACCCCAGAG
AAAGCCCCTGGAGGCAGCCCTGAGCAGAGCAACTTGCTGGAGATCTTGGACCCAGCTTTCTTGTACAAAG
TGGTGACGTAAGCTAGGGGCCCGTTTAAACCCGCTGATCAGCCTCGACTGTGCCTTCTAGTTGCCAGCCA
TCTGTTGTTTGCCCCTCCCCCGTGCCTTCCTTGACCCTGGAAGGTGCCACTCCCACTGTCCTTTCCTAAT
AAAATGAGGAAATTGCATCGCATTGTCTGAGTAGGTGTCATTCTATTCTGGGGGGTGGGGTGGGGCAGGA
CAGCAAGGGGGAGGATTGGGAAGACAATAGCAGGCATGCTGGGGATGCGGTGGGCTCTATGGCTTCTGAG
GCGGAAAGAACCAGCTGGGGCTCTAGGGGGTATCCCC
[124 nt withheld, positions 3608-3731]
C
[91 nt withheld, positions 3733-3823]
AGGGTGATGGTTCACGTACCTAGAAGTTCCTATTCCGAAGTTCCTATTCTCTAGAAAGTATAGGAACTTC
CTTGGCCAAAAAGCCTGAACTCACCGCGACGTCTGTCGAGAAGTTTCTGATCGAAAAGTTCGACAGCGTC
TCCGACCTGATGCAGCTCTCGGAGGGCGAAGAATCTCGTGCTTTCAGCTTCGATGTAGGAGGGCGTGGAT
ATGTCCTGCGGGTAAATAGCTGCGCCGATGGTTTCTACAAAGATCGTTATGTTTATCGGCACTTTGCATC
GGCCGCGCTCCCGATTCCGGAAGTGCTTGACATTGGGGAATTCAGCGAGAGCCTGACCTATTGCATCTCC
CGCCGTGCACAGGGTGTCACGTTGCAAGACCTGCCTGAAACCGAACTGCCCGCTGTTCTGCAGCCGGTCG
CGGAGGCCATGGATGCGATCGCTGCGGCCGATCTTAGCCAGACGAGCGGGTTCGGCCCATTCGGACCGCA
AGGAATCGGTCAATACACTACATGGCGTGATTTCATATGCGCGATTGCTGATCCCCATGTGTATCACTGG
CAAACTGTGATGGACGACACCGTCAGTGCGTCCGTCGCGCAGGCTCTCGATGAGCTGATGCTTTGGGCCG
AGGACTGCCCCGAAGTCCGGCACCTCGTGCACGCGGATTTCGGCTCCAACAATGTCCTGACGGACAATGG
CCGCATAACAGCGGTCATTGACTGGAGCGAGGCGATGTTCGGGGATTCCCAATACGAGGTCGCCAACATC
TTCTTCTGGAGGCCGTGGTTGGCTTGTATGGAGCAGCAGACGCGCTACTTCGAGCGGAGGCATCCGGAGC
TTGCAGGATCGCCGCGGCTCCGGGCGTATATGCTCCGCATTGGTCTTGACCAACTCTATCAGAGCTTGGT
TGACGGCAATTTCGATGATGCAGCTTGGGCGCAGGGTCGATGCGACGCAATCGTCCGATCCGGAGCCGGG
ACTGTCGGGCGTACACAAATCGCCCGCAGAAGCGCGGCCGTCTGGACCGATGGCTGTGTAGAAGTACTCG
CCGATAGTGGAAACCGACGCCCCAGCACTCGTCCGAGGGCAAAGGAATAGCACGTACTACGAGATTTCGA
TTCCACCGCCGCCTTCTATGAAAGGTTGGGCTTCGGAATCGTTTTCCGGGACGCCGGCTGGATGATCCTC
CAGCGCGGGGATCTCATGCTGGAGTTCTTCGCCCACCCCAACTTGTTTATTGCAGCTTATAATGGTTACA
AATAAAGCAATAGCATCACAAATTTCACAAATAAAGCATTTTTTTCACTGCATTCTAGTTGTGGTTTGTC
CAAACTCATCAATGTATCTTATCATGTCTGTATACCGTCGACCTCTAGCTAGAGCTTGGCGTAATCATGG
TCATAGCTGTTTCCTGTGTGAAATTGTTATCCGCTCACAATTCCACACAACATACGAGCCGGAAGCATAA
AGTGTAAAGCCTGGGGTGCCTAATGAGTGAGCTAACTCACATTAATTGCGTTGCGCTCACTGCCCGCTTT
CCAGTCGGGAAACCTGTCGTGCCAGCTGCATTAATGAATCGGCCAACGCGCGGGGAGAGGCGGTTTGCGT
ATTGGGCGCTCTTCCGCTTCCTCGCTCACTGACTCGCTGCGCTCGGTCGTTCGGCTGCGGCGAGCGGTAT
CAGCTCACTCAAAGGCGGTAATACGGTTATCCACAGAATCAGGGGATAACGCAGGAAAGAACATGTGAGC
AAAAGGCCAGCAAAAGGCCAGGAACCGTAAAAAGGCCGCGTTGCTGGCGTTTTTCCATAGGCTCCGCCCC
CCTGACGAGCATCACAAAAATCGACGCTCAAGTCAGAGGTGGCGAAACCCGACAGGACTATAAAGATACC
AGGCGTTTCCCCCTGGAAGCTCCCTCGTGCGCTCTCCTGTTCCGACCCTGCCGCTTACCGGATACCTGTC
CGCCTTTCTCCCTTCGGGAAGCGTGGCGCTTTCTCATAGCTCACGCTGTAGGTATCTCAGTTCGGTGTAG
GTCGTTCGCTCCAAGCTGGGCTGTGTGCACGAACCCCCCGTTCAGCCCGACCGCTGCGCCTTATCCGGTA
ACTATCGTCTTGAGTCCAACCCGGTAAGACACGACTTATCGCCACTGGCAGCAGCCACTGGTAACAGGAT
TAGCAGAGCGAGGTATGTAGGCGGTGCTACAGAGTTCTTGAAGTGGTGGCCTAACTACGGCTACACTAGA
AGAACAGTATTTGGTATCTGCGCTCTGCTGAAGCCAGTTACCTTCGGAAAAAGAGTTGGTAGCTCTTGAT
CCGGCAAACAAACCACCGCTGGTAGCGGTGGTTTTTTTGTTTGCAAGCAGCAGATTACGCGCAGAAAAAA
AGGATCTCAAGAAGATCCTTTGATCTTTTCTACGGGGTCTGACGCTCAGTGGAACGAAAACTCACGTTAA
GGGATTTTGGTCATGAGATTATCAAAAAGGATCTTCACCTAGATCCTTTTAAATTAAAAATGAAGTTTTA
AATCAATCTAAAGTATATATGAGTAAACTTGGTCTGACAGTTACCAATGCTTAATCAGTGAGGCACCTAT
CTCAGCGATCTGTCTATTTCGTTCATCCATAGTTGCCTGACTCCCCGTCGTGTAGATAACTACGATACGG
GAGGGCTTACCATCTGGCCCCAGTGCTGCAATGATACCGCGAGACCCACGCTCACCGGCTCCAGATTTAT
CAGCAATAAACCAGCCAGCCGGAAGGGCCGAGCGCAGAAGTGGTCCTGCAACTTTATCCGCCTCCATCCA
GTCTATTAATTGTTGCCGGGAAGCTAGAGTAAGTAGTTCGCCAGTTAATAGTTTGCGCAACGTTGTTGCC
ATTGCTACAGGCATCGTGGTGTCACGCTCGTCGTTTGGTATGGCTTCATTCAGCTCCGGTTCCCAACGAT
CAAGGCGAGTTACATGATCCCCCATGTTGTGCAAAAAAGCGGTTAGCTCCTTCGGTCCTCCGATCGTTGT
CAGAAGTAAGTTGGCCGCAGTGTTATCACTCATGGTTATGGCAGCACTGCATAATTCTCTTACTGTCATG
CCATCCGTAAGATGCTTTTCTGTGACTGGTGAGTACTCAACCAAGTCATTCTGAGAATAGTGTATGCGGC
GACCGAGTTGCTCTTGCCCGGCGTCAATACGGGATAATACCGCGCCACATAGCAGAACTTTAAAAGTGCT
CATCATTGGAAAACGTTCTTCGGGGCGAAAACTCTCAAGGATCTTACCGCTGTTGAGATCCAGTTCGATG
TAACCCACTCGTGCACCCAACTGATCTTCAGCATCTTTTACTTTCACCAGCGTTTCTGGGTGAGCAAAAA
CAGGAAGGCAAAATGCCGCAAAAAAGGGAATAAGGGCGACACGGAAATGTTGAATACTCATACTCTTCCT
TTTTCAATATTATTGAAGCATTTATCAGGGTTATTGTCTCATGAGCGGATACATATTTGAATGTATTTAG
AAAAATAAACAAATAGGGGTTCCGCGCACATTTCCCCGAAAAGTGCCACCTGACGTCGACGGATCGGGAG
ATCTCCCGATCCCCTATGGTGCACTCTCAGTACAATCTGCTCTGATGCCGCATAGTTAAGCCAGTATCTG
CTCCCTGCTTGTGTGTTGGAGGTCGCTGAGTAGTGCGCGAGCAAAATTTAAGCTACAACAAGGCAAGGCT
TGACCGACAATTGCATGAAGAATCTGCTTAGGGTTAGGCGTTTTGCGCTGCTTCGCGATGTACGGGCCAG
ATATACGCGTT
